Addgene plasmid #153421: CaP2AIII_pK18
Purpose: Source of murine TCR-alpha constant region (TRAC*02) gene followed by P2A
Depositing lab: Maki Nakayama. Depositing organization: University of Colorado Denver and Anschutz Medical Campus. Publication: Human islet T cells are highly reactive to preproinsulin in type 1 diabetes. Anderson AM, Landry LG, Alkanani AA, Pyle L, Powers AC, Atkinson MA, Mathews CE, Roep BO, Michels AW, Nakayama M. Proc Natl Acad Sci U S A. 2021 Oct 12;118(41). pii: 2107208118. doi: 10.1073/pnas.2107208118. PubMed 34611019.
Backbone
  Vector backbone: pKF18k02
  Backbone manufacturer: TaKaRa
  Vector type: Bacterial Expression
Growth in bacteria
  Bacterial resistance: Kanamycin, 50 μg/mL
  Growth temperature: 37°C
  Growth strain: DH5alpha
  Copy number: High Copy
Gene/Insert
  Gene/Insert name: murine TCR-alpha constant region (TRAC*02)-P2A
  Species: M. musculus (mouse)
  Insert size (bp): 525
  Cloning method: Restriction Enzyme; 5′ cloning site EcoRI (not destroyed); 3′ cloning site SacI (not destroyed)
Terms and licenses: Academic/Nonprofit Terms; Industry Terms: Not Available to Industry
How to cite: CaP2AIII_pK18 was a gift from Maki Nakayama (Addgene plasmid # 153421 ; http://n2t.net/addgene:153421 ; RRID:Addgene_153421)
