[The description below was written by a language model from this plasmid's Addgene catalogue record and pLannotate feature annotations shown in this document.]
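Description:
CaP2AIII_pK18 is a small (about 2.7 kb) bacterial cloning plasmid built on the TaKaRa pKF18k02 backbone. It serves as a source of a modular T cell receptor building block rather than as an expression vector in its own right. It replicates in E. coli from a high-copy ColE1/pUC-type origin and is selected with kanamycin through an aminoglycoside phosphotransferase (aph(3')-Ia) gene. A short adjacent fragment annotated as a Tn903 transposition protein is probably a remnant of the transposon from which this resistance cassette derives.

The payload is a 525 bp mouse-derived insert cloned between EcoRI and SacI sites, both of which are retained so the fragment can be excised again. It encodes the murine TCR-alpha constant region (TRAC*02) followed by a P2A peptide from porcine teschovirus-1. In eukaryotic cells, P2A causes ribosomal skipping, so upstream and downstream coding sequences are released as separate polypeptides. The annotation also detects a short segment just after the P2A that matches a mouse TCR-beta variable chain protein. It may be the start of a beta-chain leader, but the catalogue entry does not mention it. The insert lies within the pUC18/19-style polylinker, downstream of the CAP binding site, lac promoter and lac operator and upstream of a partial lacZα fragment. These are standard backbone elements, and the record gives no sign that they are meant to drive functional expression of the insert.

The stated purpose is to supply the constant-region–P2A segment. Such a segment would typically be used to assemble single-transcript cassettes linking TCR alpha and beta chains, although the record does not describe the downstream assembly scheme or destination vector.
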