Features (pLannotate 1.2.2; 11 found; start..end, strand, type, name):
     61..82      +  protein_bind   CAP binding site: CAP binding activates transcription in the presence of cAMP. E. coli catabolite activator protein
     97..127     +  promoter       lac promoter: promoter for the E. coli lac operon
    135..151     +  protein_bind   lac operator: The lac repressor binds to the lac operator to inhibit transcription in E. coli. This inhibition can be relieved by adding lactose or isopropyl-β-D-thiogalactopyranoside (IPTG). lac repressor encoded by lacI
    195..596     +  CDS            Tcra: TCA_MOUSE - Experimental evidence at protein level: Swiss-Prot protein existence level 1. From Mus musculus (Mouse).
    606..658     +  CDS            P2A (fragment): 2A peptide from porcine teschovirus-1 polyprotein Eukaryotic ribosomes fail to insert a peptide bond between the Gly and Pro residues, yielding separate polypeptides.
    663..719     +  CDS            TVB8_MOUSE (fragment): Protein inferred from homology: Swiss-Prot protein existence level 3. From Mus musculus (Mouse).
    722..772     +  misc_feature   MCS (fragment): pUC18/19 multiple cloning site
    775..929     +  CDS            lacZα (fragment): LacZα fragment of β-galactosidase; lacZ fragment
   1011..1826    -  CDS            KanR: aminoglycoside phosphotransferase; aph(3')-Ia; confers resistance to kanamycin in bacteria or G418 (Geneticin®) in eukaryotes
   2011..2094    +  CDS            TRA2_ECOLX (fragment): Protein predicted: Swiss-Prot protein existence level 4. Required for transposition of transposon Tn903. From Escherichia coli.
   2149..4       +  rep_origin     ori (across the origin): high-copy-number ColE1/pMB1/pBR322/pUC origin of replication
>Addgene plasmid #153421 | CaP2AIII_pK18 | addgene full sequence | sequence record 306224 | Addgene NGS Result
GAAAAACGCCAGCAACGCGGCCTTTTTACGGTTCCTGGCCTTTTGCTGGCCTTTTGCTCATAATGTGAGT
TAGCTCACTCATTAGGCACCCCAGGCTTTACACTTTATGCTTCCGGCTCGTATGTTGTGTGGAATTGTGA
GCGGATAACAATTTCACACAGGAAACACATATGACCATGATTACGAATTCTGGCCAGAACCCAGAACCTG
CTGTGTACCAGTTAAAAGATCCTCGGTCTCAGGACAGCACCCTCTGCCTGTTCACCGACTTTGACTCCCA
AATCAATGTGCCGAAAACCATGGAATCTGGAACGTTCATCACTGACAAAACTGTGCTGGACATGAAAGCT
ATGGATTCCAAGAGCAATGGGGCCATTGCCTGGAGCAACCAGACAAGCTTCACCTGCCAAGATATCTTCA
AAGAGACCAACGCCACCTACCCCAGTTCAGACGTTCCCTGTGATGCCACGTTGACCGAGAAAAGCTTTGA
AACAGATATGAACCTAAACTTTCAAAACCTGTCAGTTATGGGACTCCGAATCCTCCTGCTGAAAGTAGCG
GGATTTAACCTGCTCATGACGCTGAGGCTGTGGTCCGGCTCTGGAGCCACGAACTTCTCTCTGTTAAAGC
AAGCAGGAGACGTGGAAGAAAACCCCGGACCTATGAGCTGCAGGCTTCTCCTCTATGTTTCCCTATGTCT
TGTGGAAACAGCACTCATGTGGAGCTCGGTACCCGGGGATCCTCTAGAGTCGACCTGCAGGCATGCAAGC
TTGGCACTGGCCGTCGTTTTACAACGTCGTGACTGGGAAAACCCTGGCGTTACCCAACTTAATCGCCTTG
CAGCACATCCCCCTTTCGCCAGCTGGCGTAATAGCGAAGAGGCCCGCACCGATCGCCCTTCCCAACAGTT
GCGCAGCCTGAATGGCGAATGCGATTTATTCAACAAAGCCGCCGTCCCGTCAAGTCAGCGTAATGCTCTG
CCAGTGTTACAACCAATTAACCAATTCTGATTAGAAAAACTCATCGAGCATCAAATGAAACTGCAATTTA
TTCATATCAGGATTATCAATACCATATTTTTGAAAAAGCCGTTTCTGTAATGAAGGAGAAAACTCACCGA
GGCAGTTCCATAGGATGGCAAGATCCTGGTATCGGTCTGCGATTCCGACTCGTCCAACATCAATACAACC
TATTAATTTCCCCTCGTCAAAAATAAGGTTATCAAGTGAGAAATCACCATGAGTGACGACTGAATCCGGT
GAGAATGGCAAGAGCTTATGCATTTCTTTCCAGACTTGTTCAACAGGCCAGCCATTACGCTCGTCATCAA
AATCACTCGCATCAACCAAACCGTTATTCATTCGTGACTACGCCTAAGCGAGACGAAATACGCGATCGCT
GTTAAAAGGACAATTACAAACAGGAATCGAATGCAACCGGCGCAGGAACACTGCCAGCGCATCAACAATA
TTTTCACCTGAATCAGGATATTCTTCTAATACCTGGAATGCTGTTTTTCCGGGGATCGCAGTGGTGAGTA
ACCATGCATCATCAGGAGTACGGATAAAATGCTTGATGGTCGGAAGAGGCATAAATTCCGTCAGCCAGTT
TAGTCTGACCATCTCATCTGTAACATCATTGGCAACGCTACCTTTGCCATGTTTCAGAAACAACTCTGGC
GCATCGGGCTTCCCATACAACCGATAGATTGTCGCACCTGATTGCCCGACATTATCGCGAGCCCATTTAT
ACCCATATAAATCAGCATCCATGTTGGAATTTAATCGCGGCTTCGAGCAAGACGTTTCCCGTTGAATATG
GCTCATAACACCCCTTGTATTACTGTTTATGTAAGCAGACAGTTTTATTGTTCATGATGATATATTTTTA
TCTTGTGCAATGTAACATCAGAGATTTTGAGACACAACGTGGCTTTGTTGAATAAATCGAACTTTTGCTG
AGTTGAAGGATCAGATCACGCATCTTCCCGACAACGCAGACCGTTCCGTGCGTGGCTCCCTCACTTTCTG
GCTGGATGATGGGGCGATTCAGGCCTGGTATGAGTCAGCAACACCTTCTTCACGAGGCAGACCTCTCGAC
GGAGTTCCACTGAGCGTCAGACCCCGTAGAAAAGATCAAAGGATCTTCTTGAGATCCTTTTTTTCTGCGC
GTAATCTGCTGCTTGCAAACAAAAAAACCACCGCTACCAGCGGTGGTTTGTTTGCCGGATCAAGAGCTAC
CAACTCTTTTTCCGAAGGTAACTGGCTTCAGCAGAGCGCAGATACCAAATACTGTTCTTCTAGTGTAGCC
GTAGTTAGGCCACCACTTCAAGAACTCTGTAGCACCGCCTACATACCTCGCTCTGCTAATCCTGTTACCA
GTGGCTGCTGCCAGTGGCGATAAGTCGTGTCTTACCGGGTTGGACTCAAGACGATAGTTACCGGATAAGG
CGCAGCGGTCGGGCTGAACGGGGGGTTCGTGCACACAGCCCAGCTTGGAGCGAACGACCTACACCGAACT
GAGATACCTACAGCGTGAGCTATGAGAAAGCGCCACGCTTCCCGAAGGGAGAAAGGCGGACAGGTATCCG
GTAAGCGGCAGGGTCGGAACAGGAGAGCGCACGAGGGAGCTTCCAGGGGGAAACGCCTGGTATCTTTATA
GTCCTGTCGGGTTTCGCCACCTCTGACTTGAGCGTCGATTTTTGTGATGCTCGTCAGGGGGGCGGAGCCT
ATG
